Addgene plasmid #226517: pcDNA5/FRT/TO_CalR-SNAP-tag2-KDEL
Purpose: Mamalian cell expression of SNAP-tag2 in endoplasmic reticulum
Depositing lab: Kai Johnsson. Depositing organization: Max Planck Institute for Medical Research. Publication: SNAP-tag2 for faster and brighter protein labeling. Kühn S, Nasufovic V, Wilhelm J, Kompa J, de Lange EMF, Lin YH, Egoldt C, Fischer J, Lennoi A, Tarnawski M, Reinstein J, Vlijm R, Hiblot J, Johnsson K. Nat Chem Biol. 2025 Jul 3. doi: 10.1038/s41589-025-01942-z. PubMed 40610720.
Backbone
  Vector backbone: pcDNA5/FRT/TO
  Vector type: Mammalian Expression
  Selectable markers: Hygromycin
Growth in bacteria
  Bacterial resistance: Ampicillin, 100 μg/mL
  Growth temperature: 37°C
  Growth strain: DH5alpha
  Copy number: High Copy
Gene/Insert
  Gene/Insert name: CalR-SNAP-tag2-KDEL
  Species: Synthetic
  Promoter: CMV
  Cloning method: Gibson Cloning
  Sequencing primers: 5′ CMV-forward
Terms and licenses: Academic/Nonprofit Terms; Industry Terms: Not Available to Industry
Depositor comments: Please visit https://doi.org/10.1101/2024.08.28.610127 for bioRxiv preprint.
How to cite: pcDNA5/FRT/TO_CalR-SNAP-tag2-KDEL was a gift from Kai Johnsson (Addgene plasmid # 226517 ; http://n2t.net/addgene:226517 ; RRID:Addgene_226517)
