[The description below was written by a language model from this plasmid's Addgene catalogue record and pLannotate feature annotations shown in this document.]
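Description:
pcDNA5/FRT/TO_CalR-SNAP-tag2-KDEL is a mammalian expression plasmid built on the pcDNA5/FRT/TO backbone for producing the self-labeling protein SNAP-tag2 in the endoplasmic reticulum. In bacteria it is maintained as a high-copy plasmid through a ColE1/pUC-type origin and selected with ampicillin via the β-lactamase gene. Fragments of an f1 origin, a bom site and lac regulatory elements are also annotated as backbone remnants.

The synthetic insert, introduced by Gibson cloning, sits downstream of the human CMV immediate-early enhancer and promoter. This is followed by short tet operator matches, which the annotation tool labels as PLtetO-1 and TRE3GV fragments. This arrangement is consistent with the "TO" design, in which Tet repressor binding holds transcription off until tetracycline or doxycycline is added in repressor-expressing cells; in cells lacking the repressor the promoter behaves constitutively. The coding region is detected as a fragment of human MGMT, the O6-alkylguanine-DNA alkyltransferase from which SNAP-tag variants are engineered. Going by the construct name, it is flanked by a "CalR" element, presumably a calreticulin-derived ER signal sequence, and by a C-terminal KDEL ER-retention motif, though neither is separately annotated. A bGH polyadenylation signal terminates the transcript.

Downstream, an FRT site directly precedes a hygromycin resistance gene with an SV40 poly(A) signal. No complete promoter is annotated upstream of this gene. This fits the Flp-In strategy, where FLP-mediated integration into a genomic FRT site of a suitable host line activates hygromycin resistance and yields isogenic stable lines. The construct is used for transient or stable, potentially inducible, ER-targeted SNAP-tag2 expression for labeling with fluorescent substrates in imaging.
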