Features (pLannotate 1.2.2; 21 found; start..end, strand, type, name):
    625..729     -  promoter       AmpR promoter: bla
    788..840     -  misc_feature   bom (fragment): basis of mobility region from pBR322
    995..1374    +  enhancer       CMV enhancer: human cytomegalovirus immediate early enhancer
   1375..1578    +  promoter       CMV promoter: human cytomegalovirus (CMV) immediate early promoter
   1580..1599    +  promoter       PLtetO-1 promoter (fragment): modified phage lambda PL promoter with tet operator sites (Lutz and Bujard, 1997)
   1601..1620    +  promoter       PLtetO-1 promoter (fragment): modified phage lambda PL promoter with tet operator sites (Lutz and Bujard, 1997)
   1628..1661    +  promoter       TRE3GV promoter (fragment): 3rd-generation Tet-responsive promoter that can be activated by binding of Tet-On® 3G, optimized for retroviral and lentiviral vectors
   1884..2414    +  CDS            MGMT (fragment): MGMT_HUMAN - Experimental evidence at protein level: Swiss-Prot protein existence level 1. Involved in the cellular defense against the biological effects of O6-methylguanine (O6-MeG) and O4-methylthymine (O4-MeT) in DNA. Repairs the methylated nucleobase in DNA by stoichiometrically transferring the methyl group to a cysteine residue in the enzyme. This is a suicide reaction: the enzyme is irreversibly inactivated. From Homo sapiens (Human).
   2491..2715    +  polyA_signal   bGH poly(A) signal: bovine growth hormone polyadenylation signal
   2719..2740    +  promoter       SV40 promoter (fragment): SV40 enhancer and early promoter
   2761..2994    +  rep_origin     f1 ori (fragment) (sequence partly withheld): f1 bacteriophage origin of replication; arrow indicates direction of (+) strand synthesis
   2999..3046    +  protein_bind   FRT: FLP-mediated recombination occurs in the 8-bp core sequence TCTAGAAA (Turan and Bode, 2011). FLP recombinase from the Saccharomyces cerevisiae 2μ plasmid
   3054..4076    +  CDS            HygR: aminoglycoside phosphotransferase from E. coli; aph(4)-Ia; confers resistance to hygromycin
   4086..4211    +  CDS            ble (fragment): BLE_KLEPN - Experimental evidence at protein level: Swiss-Prot protein existence level 1. Binding protein with a strong affinity to the bleomycin family of antibiotics. Binds to CL990; an antimitotic-antibiotic compound. From Klebsiella pneumoniae.
   4206..4327    +  polyA_signal   SV40 poly(A) signal: SV40 polyadenylation signal
   4400..4416    -  protein_bind   lac operator: The lac repressor binds to the lac operator to inhibit transcription in E. coli. This inhibition can be relieved by adding lactose or isopropyl-β-D-thiogalactopyranoside (IPTG). lac repressor encoded by lacI
   4424..4454    -  promoter       lac promoter: promoter for the E. coli lac operon
   4469..4490    -  protein_bind   CAP binding site: CAP binding activates transcription in the presence of cAMP. E. coli catabolite activator protein
   4503..4595    -  CDS            lacI (fragment): lac repressor; lacI; The lac repressor binds to the lac operator to inhibit transcription in E. coli. This inhibition can be relieved by adding lactose or isopropyl-β-D-thiogalactopyranoside (IPTG).
   4778..5366    -  rep_origin     ori: high-copy-number ColE1/pMB1/pBR322/pUC origin of replication
   5537..624     -  CDS            AmpR (across the origin): β-lactamase; bla; confers resistance to ampicillin, carbenicillin, and related antibiotics
>Addgene plasmid #226517 | pcDNA5/FRT/TO_CalR-SNAP-tag2-KDEL | addgene full sequence | sequence record 449281 | Addgene NGS Result
CCAGTCTATTAATTGTTGCCGGGAAGCTAGAGTAAGTAGTTCGCCAGTTAATAGTTTGCGCAACGTTGTT
GCCATTGCTACAGGCATCGTGGTGTCACGCTCGTCGTTTGGTATGGCTTCATTCAGCTCCGGTTCCCAAC
GATCAAGGCGAGTTACATGATCCCCCATGTTGTGCAAAAAAGCGGTTAGCTCCTTCGGTCCTCCGATCGT
TGTCAGAAGTAAGTTGGCCGCAGTGTTATCACTCATGGTTATGGCAGCACTGCATAATTCTCTTACTGTC
ATGCCATCCGTAAGATGCTTTTCTGTGACTGGTGAGTACTCAACCAAGTCATTCTGAGAATAGTGTATGC
GGCGACCGAGTTGCTCTTGCCCGGCGTCAATACGGGATAATACCGCGCCACATAGCAGAACTTTAAAAGT
GCTCATCATTGGAAAACGTTCTTCGGGGCGAAAACTCTCAAGGATCTTACCGCTGTTGAGATCCAGTTCG
ATGTAACCCACTCGTGCACCCAACTGATCTTCAGCATCTTTTACTTTCACCAGCGTTTCTGGGTGAGCAA
AAACAGGAAGGCAAAATGCCGCAAAAAAGGGAATAAGGGCGACACGGAAATGTTGAATACTCATACTCTT
CCTTTTTCAATATTATTGAAGCATTTATCAGGGTTATTGTCTCATGAGCGGATACATATTTGAATGTATT
TAGAAAAATAAACAAATAGGGGTTCCGCGCACATTTCCCCGAAAAGTGCCACCTGACGTCGACGGATCGG
GAGATCTCCCGATCCCCTATGGTGCACTCTCAGTACAATCTGCTCTGATGCCGCATAGTTAAGCCAGTAT
CTGCTCCCTGCTTGTGTGTTGGAGGTCGCTGAGTAGTGCGCGAGCAAAATTTAAGCTACAACAAGGCAAG
GCTTGACCGACAATTGCATGAAGAATCTGCTTAGGGTTAGGCGTTTTGCGCTGCTTCGCGATGTACGGGC
CAGATATACGCGTTGACATTGATTATTGACTAGTTATTAATAGTAATCAATTACGGGGTCATTAGTTCAT
AGCCCATATATGGAGTTCCGCGTTACATAACTTACGGTAAATGGCCCGCCTGGCTGACCGCCCAACGACC
CCCGCCCATTGACGTCAATAATGACGTATGTTCCCATAGTAACGCCAATAGGGACTTTCCATTGACGTCA
ATGGGTGGAGTATTTACGGTAAACTGCCCACTTGGCAGTACATCAAGTGTATCATATGCCAAGTACGCCC
CCTATTGACGTCAATGACGGTAAATGGCCCGCCTGGCATTATGCCCAGTACATGACCTTATGGGACTTTC
CTACTTGGCAGTACATCTACGTATTAGTCATCGCTATTACCATGGTGATGCGGTTTTGGCAGTACATCAA
TGGGCGTGGATAGCGGTTTGACTCACGGGGATTTCCAAGTCTCCACCCCATTGACGTCAATGGGAGTTTG
TTTTGGCACCAAAATCAACGGGACTTTCCAAAATGTCGTAACAACTCCGCCCCATTGACGCAAATGGGCG
GTAGGCGTGTACGGTGGGAGGTCTATATAAGCAGAGCTCTCCCTATCAGTGATAGAGATCTCCCTATCAG
TGATAGAGATCGTCGACGAGCTCGTTTAGTGAACCGTCAGATCGCCTGGAGACGCCATCCACGCTGTTTT
GACCTCCATAGAAGACACCGGGACCGATCCAGCCTCCGGACTCTAGCGTTTAAACTTAAGCTTGGTACCG
AGCTCGGATCCACTAGTCCAGTGTGGTGGAATTCTGCAGATATCCAGCAACCATGCTGCTATCCGTGCCG
TTGCTGCTCGGCCTCCTCGGCCTGGCCGTCGCCGGAGGCAGCGGAGGCAGCGAATTCGGATCCGATAAAG
ACTGCGAAATGAAACGCACTACCTATGACAGCCCGCTGGGTAAACTGCTGCTGAGCGGTTGCGAGCAGGG
CCTGCACCGCATCTATTTCGTGGGCAATGGTCAGGGCGAGCAGGGTCCTCCGGGCCCGGAGCCGCTGATG
CAGGCTACCGCATGGCTGAACGCATATTTTCACCAGCCAGAGGCGATTGAAGAGTTCCCTGTACCGGCCC
TGCATCACCCGGTATTTCAGCAGGAATCCTTTACCCGTCAGGTACTGTGGAAACTGCTGAAAGTAGTGAA
ATTCGGCGAGGTGATCTCCTATTCCCAGCTGGCGGCGCTGGCTGGCAACCCAGCGGCAACTGCGGCGGTG
AAAACCGCTCTGCGTGGTAATCCGGTGCCAATTCTGATCCCGTGCCACCGTGTGGTTCAGGGCGACGGCG
ACGTAGGTGGCTACGAAGGCCCTCTGTACGTGAAAGAATGGCTGCTGGCGCACGAAGGTCACCGTCTGGG
TAAACCAGGCCTGGGCGGCGCTCCAGGATTCTCCTCAATTTCCGCTAAAGATGAACTGTAGTAACCGCTC
GAGTCTAGAGGGCCCGTTTAAACCCGCTGATCAGCCTCGACTGTGCCTTCTAGTTGCCAGCCATCTGTTG
TTTGCCCCTCCCCCGTGCCTTCCTTGACCCTGGAAGGTGCCACTCCCACTGTCCTTTCCTAATAAAATGA
GGAAATTGCATCGCATTGTCTGAGTAGGTGTCATTCTATTCTGGGGGGTGGGGTGGGGCAGGACAGCAAG
GGGGAGGATTGGGAAGACAATAGCAGGCATGCTGGGGATGCGGTGGGCTCTATGGCTTCTGAGGCGGAAA
GAACCAGCTGGGGCTCTAGGGGGTATCCCC
[124 nt withheld, positions 2761-2884]
C
[91 nt withheld, positions 2886-2976]
AGGGTGATGGTTCACGTACCTAGAAGTTCCTATTCCGAAGTTCCTATTCTCTAGAAAGTATAGGAACTTC
CTTGGCCAAAAAGCCTGAACTCACCGCGACGTCTGTCGAGAAGTTTCTGATCGAAAAGTTCGACAGCGTC
TCCGACCTGATGCAGCTCTCGGAGGGCGAAGAATCTCGTGCTTTCAGCTTCGATGTAGGAGGGCGTGGAT
ATGTCCTGCGGGTAAATAGCTGCGCCGATGGTTTCTACAAAGATCGTTATGTTTATCGGCACTTTGCATC
GGCCGCGCTCCCGATTCCGGAAGTGCTTGACATTGGGGAATTCAGCGAGAGCCTGACCTATTGCATCTCC
CGCCGTGCACAGGGTGTCACGTTGCAAGACCTGCCTGAAACCGAACTGCCCGCTGTTCTGCAGCCGGTCG
CGGAGGCCATGGATGCGATCGCTGCGGCCGATCTTAGCCAGACGAGCGGGTTCGGCCCATTCGGACCGCA
AGGAATCGGTCAATACACTACATGGCGTGATTTCATATGCGCGATTGCTGATCCCCATGTGTATCACTGG
CAAACTGTGATGGACGACACCGTCAGTGCGTCCGTCGCGCAGGCTCTCGATGAGCTGATGCTTTGGGCCG
AGGACTGCCCCGAAGTCCGGCACCTCGTGCACGCGGATTTCGGCTCCAACAATGTCCTGACGGACAATGG
CCGCATAACAGCGGTCATTGACTGGAGCGAGGCGATGTTCGGGGATTCCCAATACGAGGTCGCCAACATC
TTCTTCTGGAGGCCGTGGTTGGCTTGTATGGAGCAGCAGACGCGCTACTTCGAGCGGAGGCATCCGGAGC
TTGCAGGATCGCCGCGGCTCCGGGCGTATATGCTCCGCATTGGTCTTGACCAACTCTATCAGAGCTTGGT
TGACGGCAATTTCGATGATGCAGCTTGGGCGCAGGGTCGATGCGACGCAATCGTCCGATCCGGAGCCGGG
ACTGTCGGGCGTACACAAATCGCCCGCAGAAGCGCGGCCGTCTGGACCGATGGCTGTGTAGAAGTACTCG
CCGATAGTGGAAACCGACGCCCCAGCACTCGTCCGAGGGCAAAGGAATAGCACGTACTACGAGATTTCGA
TTCCACCGCCGCCTTCTATGAAAGGTTGGGCTTCGGAATCGTTTTCCGGGACGCCGGCTGGATGATCCTC
CAGCGCGGGGATCTCATGCTGGAGTTCTTCGCCCACCCCAACTTGTTTATTGCAGCTTATAATGGTTACA
AATAAAGCAATAGCATCACAAATTTCACAAATAAAGCATTTTTTTCACTGCATTCTAGTTGTGGTTTGTC
CAAACTCATCAATGTATCTTATCATGTCTGTATACCGTCGACCTCTAGCTAGAGCTTGGCGTAATCATGG
TCATAGCTGTTTCCTGTGTGAAATTGTTATCCGCTCACAATTCCACACAACATACGAGCCGGAAGCATAA
AGTGTAAAGCCTGGGGTGCCTAATGAGTGAGCTAACTCACATTAATTGCGTTGCGCTCACTGCCCGCTTT
CCAGTCGGGAAACCTGTCGTGCCAGCTGCATTAATGAATCGGCCAACGCGCGGGGAGAGGCGGTTTGCGT
ATTGGGCGCTCTTCCGCTTCCTCGCTCACTGACTCGCTGCGCTCGGTCGTTCGGCTGCGGCGAGCGGTAT
CAGCTCACTCAAAGGCGGTAATACGGTTATCCACAGAATCAGGGGATAACGCAGGAAAGAACATGTGAGC
AAAAGGCCAGCAAAAGGCCAGGAACCGTAAAAAGGCCGCGTTGCTGGCGTTTTTCCATAGGCTCCGCCCC
CCTGACGAGCATCACAAAAATCGACGCTCAAGTCAGAGGTGGCGAAACCCGACAGGACTATAAAGATACC
AGGCGTTTCCCCCTGGAAGCTCCCTCGTGCGCTCTCCTGTTCCGACCCTGCCGCTTACCGGATACCTGTC
CGCCTTTCTCCCTTCGGGAAGCGTGGCGCTTTCTCATAGCTCACGCTGTAGGTATCTCAGTTCGGTGTAG
GTCGTTCGCTCCAAGCTGGGCTGTGTGCACGAACCCCCCGTTCAGCCCGACCGCTGCGCCTTATCCGGTA
ACTATCGTCTTGAGTCCAACCCGGTAAGACACGACTTATCGCCACTGGCAGCAGCCACTGGTAACAGGAT
TAGCAGAGCGAGGTATGTAGGCGGTGCTACAGAGTTCTTGAAGTGGTGGCCTAACTACGGCTACACTAGA
AGAACAGTATTTGGTATCTGCGCTCTGCTGAAGCCAGTTACCTTCGGAAAAAGAGTTGGTAGCTCTTGAT
CCGGCAAACAAACCACCGCTGGTAGCGGTGGTTTTTTTGTTTGCAAGCAGCAGATTACGCGCAGAAAAAA
AGGATCTCAAGAAGATCCTTTGATCTTTTCTACGGGGTCTGACGCTCAGTGGAACGAAAACTCACGTTAA
GGGATTTTGGTCATGAGATTATCAAAAAGGATCTTCACCTAGATCCTTTTAAATTAAAAATGAAGTTTTA
AATCAATCTAAAGTATATATGAGTAAACTTGGTCTGACAGTTACCAATGCTTAATCAGTGAGGCACCTAT
CTCAGCGATCTGTCTATTTCGTTCATCCATAGTTGCCTGACTCCCCGTCGTGTAGATAACTACGATACGG
GAGGGCTTACCATCTGGCCCCAGTGCTGCAATGATACCGCGAGACCCACGCTCACCGGCTCCAGATTTAT
CAGCAATAAACCAGCCAGCCGGAAGGGCCGAGCGCAGAAGTGGTCCTGCAACTTTATCCGCCTCCAT
